Addgene plasmid #119573: pC0.056
Purpose: Level 0 part. Promoter
Depositing lab: Alistair McCormick. Depositing organization: University of Edinburgh. Publication: CyanoGate: A Modular Cloning Suite for Engineering Cyanobacteria Based on the Plant MoClo Syntax. Vasudevan R, Gale GAR, Schiavon AA, Puzorjov A, Malin J, Gillespie MD, Vavitsas K, Zulkower V, Wang B, Howe CJ, Lea-Smith DJ, McCormick AJ. Plant Physiol. 2019 May;180(1):39-55. doi: 10.1104/pp.18.01401. Epub 2019 Feb 28. PubMed 30819783.
Backbone
  Vector backbone: PICH41295
  Backbone size w/o insert (bp): 2247
  Vector type: Synthetic Biology
Growth in bacteria
  Bacterial resistance: Spectinomycin, 50 μg/mL
  Growth temperature: 37°C
  Growth strain: DH5alpha
  Copy number: High Copy
Gene/Insert
  Gene/Insert name: PcoaT
  Insert size (bp): 103
  Mutation: RBS* added (22 bp) upstream of ATG.
  Cloning method: Restriction Enzyme; 5′ cloning site BpiI (destroyed during cloning); 3′ cloning site BpiI (destroyed during cloning)
  Sequencing primers: 5′ ttgagtgagctgataccgct; 3′ GTCTCATGAGCGGATACATATTTGAATG
Terms and licenses: Academic/Nonprofit Terms; Industry Terms: Not Available to Industry
Depositor comments: Co2+ inducible promoter from the coaT gene. Please visit https://www.biorxiv.org/content/10.1101/426700v1 for bioRxiv preprint.
How to cite: pC0.056 was a gift from Alistair McCormick (Addgene plasmid # 119573 ; http://n2t.net/addgene:119573 ; RRID:Addgene_119573)
