[The description below was written by a language model from this plasmid's Addgene catalogue record and pLannotate feature annotations shown in this document.]
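Description:
pC0.056 is a Level 0 promoter part from the CyanoGate modular cloning suite, a Golden Gate-style toolkit that extends the plant MoClo syntax to the engineering of cyanobacteria. It is built in the pICH41295 acceptor backbone (about 2.2 kb without insert; the sequenced plasmid is about 2.4 kb) and serves purely as an E. coli storage and donor plasmid. It replicates from a high-copy ColE1/pUC-type origin and is selected with spectinomycin through the aadA aminoglycoside adenylyltransferase gene. The feature table places aadA downstream of an AmpR (bla) promoter. It also shows short integrase and gentamicin acetyltransferase fragments, probably remnants of the integron-derived cassette that carried the resistance gene rather than functional elements. A small lacI fragment is also annotated and is likewise too short to encode a functional repressor.

The payload is PcoaT, a 103 bp promoter from the coaT gene that the depositor describes as Co2+-inducible. It has been modified by adding a 22 bp synthetic ribosome binding site (RBS*) upstream of the ATG, so the part supplies both transcriptional and translational initiation signals for a downstream coding sequence. The automated annotation did not label the insert itself, and the record does not state its source organism. The part was inserted using BpiI sites that were destroyed during cloning, as is usual for Type IIS assembly. As a Level 0 module it is meant to be combined with coding-sequence and terminator parts into higher-level transcription units, giving metal-inducible control of gene expression in cyanobacterial hosts.
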