Features (pLannotate 1.2.2; 6 found; start..end, strand, type, name):
    110..214     +  promoter       AmpR promoter: bla
    205..285     -  CDS            int (fragment): INT2_ECOLX - Protein inferred from homology: Swiss-Prot protein existence level 3. Putative integrase believed to be involved in the insertion of antibiotic resistance genes into plasmids and transposons. From Escherichia coli.
    373..429     +  CDS            GmR (fragment): gentamycin acetyltransferase; aacC1; confers resistance to gentamycin
    436..1224    +  CDS            aadA: S3AD_ECOLX - Experimental evidence at protein level: Swiss-Prot protein existence level 1. Mediates bacterial resistance to the antibiotics streptomycin and spectinomycin. From Escherichia coli.
   1398..1986    +  rep_origin     ori: high-copy-number ColE1/pMB1/pBR322/pUC origin of replication
   2169..2218    +  CDS            lacI (fragment): lac repressor; lacI; The lac repressor binds to the lac operator to inhibit transcription in E. coli. This inhibition can be relieved by adding lactose or isopropyl-β-D-thiogalactopyranoside (IPTG).
>Addgene plasmid #119573 | pC0.056 | addgene full sequence | sequence record 234099 | Addgene NGS Result
GTGGCTCTTCAGTGGACGAAAGGGCCTCGTGATACGCCTATTTTTATAGGTTAATGTCATGATAATAATG
GTTTCTTAGACGTCAGGTGGCACTTTTCGGGGAAATGTGCGCGGAACCCCTATTTGTTTATTTTTCTAAA
TACATTCAAATATGTATCCGCTCATGAGACAATAACCCTGATAAATGCTTCAATAATATTGAAAAAGGAA
GAGTATGCGCTCACGCAACTGGTCCAGAACCTTGACCGAACGCAGCGGTGGTAACGGCGCAGTGGCGGTT
TTCATGGCTTGTTATGACTGTTTTTTTTTGGGGTACAGTCTATGCCTCGGGCATCCAAGCAGCAAGCGCG
TTACGCCGTGGGTCGATGTTTGATGTTATGGAGCAGCAACGATGTTACGCAGCAGGGCAGTCGCCCTAAA
ACAAAGTTAAACATCATGAGGGAAGCGGTGATCGCCGAAGTATCGACTCAACTATCAGAGGTAGTTGGCG
TCATCGAGCGCCATCTCGAACCGACGTTGCTGGCCGTACATTTGTACGGCTCCGCAGTGGATGGCGGCCT
GAAGCCACACAGCGATATTGATTTGCTGGTTACGGTGACCGTAAGGCTTGATGAAACAACGCGGCGAGCT
TTGATCAACGACCTTTTGGAAACTTCGGCTTCCCCTGGAGAGAGCGAGATTCTCCGCGCTGTAGAAGTCA
CCATTGTTGTGCACGACGACATCATTCCGTGGCGTTATCCAGCTAAGCGCGAACTGCAATTTGGAGAATG
GCAGCGCAATGACATTCTTGCAGGTATCTTCGAGCCAGCCACGATCGACATTGATCTGGCTATCTTGCTG
ACAAAAGCAAGAGAACATAGCGTTGCCTTGGTAGGTCCAGCGGCGGAGGAACTCTTTGATCCGGTTCCTG
AACAGGATCTATTTGAGGCGCTAAATGAAACCTTAACGCTATGGAACTCGCCGCCCGACTGGGCTGGCGA
TGAGCGAAATGTAGTGCTTACGTTGTCCCGCATTTGGTACAGCGCAGTAACCGGCAAAATCGCGCCGAAG
GATGTCGCTGCCGACTGGGCAATGGAGCGCCTGCCGGCCCAGTATCAGCCCGTCATACTTGAAGCTAGAC
AGGCTTATCTTGGACAAGAAGAAGATCGCTTGGCCTCGCGCGCAGATCAGTTGGAAGAATTTGTCCATTA
CGTAAAAGGCGAGATCACCAAGGTAGTCGGCAAATAACTGTCAGACCAAGTTTACTCATATATACTTTAG
ATTGATTTAAAACTTCATTTTTAATTTAAAAGGATCTAGGTGAAGATCCTTTTTGATAATCTCATGACCA
AAATCCCTTAACGTGAGTTTTCGTTCCACTGAGCGTCAGACCCCGTAGAAAAGATCAAAGGATCTTCTTG
AGATCCTTTTTTTCTGCGCGTAATCTGCTGCTTGCAAACAAAAAAACCACCGCTACCAGCGGTGGTTTGT
TTGCCGGATCAAGAGCTACCAACTCTTTTTCCGAAGGTAACTGGCTTCAGCAGAGCGCAGATACCAAATA
CTGTTCTTCTAGTGTAGCCGTAGTTAGGCCACCACTTCAAGAACTCTGTAGCACCGCCTACATACCTCGC
TCTGCTAATCCTGTTACCAGTGGCTGCTGCCAGTGGCGATAAGTCGTGTCTTACCGGGTTGGACTCAAGA
CGATAGTTACCGGATAAGGCGCAGCGGTCGGGCTGAACGGGGGGTTCGTGCACACAGCCCAGCTTGGAGC
GAACGACCTACACCGAACTGAGATACCTACAGCGTGAGCTATGAGAAAGCGCCACGCTTCCCGAAGGGAG
AAAGGCGGACAGGTATCCGGTAAGCGGCAGGGTCGGAACAGGAGAGCGCACGAGGGAGCTTCCAGGGGGA
AACGCCTGGTATCTTTATAGTCCTGTCGGGTTTCGCCACCTCTGACTTGAGCGTCGATTTTTGTGATGCT
CGTCAGGGGGGCGGAGCCTATGGAAAAACGCCAGCAACGCGGCCTTTTTACGGTTCCTGGCCTTTTGCTG
GCCTTTTGCTCACATGTTCTTTCCTGCGTTATCCCCTGATTCTGTGGATAACCGTATTACCGCCTTTGAG
TGAGCTGATACCGCTCGCCGCAGCCGAACGACCGAGCGCAGCGAGTCAGTGAGCGAGGAAGCGGAAGAGC
GCCCAATACGCAAACCGCCTCTCCCCGCGCGTTGGCCGATTCATTAATCACTCTGTGGTCTCAGGAGCCC
TTTAGTTTACTCAAAACCTTGACATTGACACTAATGTTAAGGTTTAGGCTGAGAAGGTAAAAATCCAAGT
TAAAAAGCCTAGAGTAGTGGAGGTTACTAGAATGTGAGACCACGAA
